>Addgene plasmid #207254 | pHCMV_ABLV_G | addgene full sequence | sequence record 407405 | Addgene NGS Result
GCGGCCGCTCTAGAGAGCTTGGCCCATTGCATACGTTGTATCCATATCATAATATGTACATTTATATTGG
CTCATGTCCAACATTACCGCCATGTTGACATTGATTATTGACTAGTTATTAATAGTAATCAATTACGGGG
TCATTAGTTCATAGCCCATATATGGAGTTCCGCGTTACATAACTTACGGTAAATGGCCCGCCTGGCTGAC
CGCCCAACGACCCCCGCCCATTGACGTCAATAATGACGTATGTTCCCATAGTAACGCCAATAGGGACTTT
CCATTGACGTCAATGGGTGGAGTATTTACGGTAAACTGCCCACTTGGCAGTACATCAAGTGTATCATATG
CCAAGTACGCCCCCTATTGACGTCAATGACGGTAAATGGCCCGCCTGGCATTATGCCCAGTACATGACCT
TATGGGACTTTCCTACTTGGCAGTACATCTACGTATTAGTCATCGCTATTACCATGGTGATGCGGTTTTG
GCAGTACATCAATGGGCGTGGATAGCGGTTTGACTCACGGGGATTTCCAAGTCTCCACCCCATTGACGTC
AATGGGAGTTTGTTTTGGCACCAAAATCAACGGGACTTTCCAAAATGTCGTAACAACTCCGCCCCATTGA
CGCAAATGGGCGGTAGGCGTGTACGGTGGGAGGTCTATATAAGCAGAGCTCGTTTAGTGAACCGTCAGAT
CGCCTGGACACGCCATCCACGCTGTTTTGACCTCCATAGATGACACCGGGACCGATCCAGCCTCCGGTCG
ACCGATCCTGAGAACTTCAGGGTGAGTTTGGGGACCCTTGATTGTTCTTTCTTTTTCGCTATTGTAAAAT
TCATGTTATATGGAGGGGGCAAAGTTTTCAGGGTGTTGTTTAGAATGGGAAGATGTCCCTTGTATCACCA
TGGACCCTCATGATAATTTTGTTTCTTTCACTTTCTACTCTGTTGACAACCATTGTCTCCTCTTATTTTC
TTTTCATTTTCTGTAACTTTTTCGTTAAACTTTAGCTTGCATTTGTAACGAATTTTTAAATTCACTTTTG
TTTATTTGTCAGATTGTAAGTACTTTCTCTAATCACTTTTTTTTCAAGGCAATCAGGGTATATTATATTG
TACTTCAGCACAGTTTTAGAGAACAATTGTTATAATTAAATGATAAGGTAGAATATTTCTGCATATAAAT
TCTGGCTGGCGTGGAAATATTCTTATTGGTAGAAACAACTACACCCTGGTCATCATCCTGCCTTTCTCTT
TATGGTTACAATGATATACACTGTTTGAGATGAGGATAAAATACTCTGAGTCCAAACCGGGCCCCTCTGC
TAACCATGTTCATGCCTTCTTCTCTTTCCTACAGCTCCTGGGCAACGTGCTGGTTGTTGTGCTGTCTCAT
CATTTTGGCAAAGAATTCGCCACCATGCTGCTGCAAGTGATTCTGCTGGTGAGCCTCACCGCTATTCTGC
CTTGCACCGGCCAGTTCCCTCTGTACGCTATTCCCGACAAGCTCGGACCTTGGAGCCCCATCGACATTCA
TCATCTGAGCTGCCCCAATAACCTCATTGTGGAGGATGAGGGCTGCACATCCCTCTCCGGATTTAGCTAC
ATGGAGCTGAAGGTGGGCTTTATCACCACCATCAAGGTCTCCGGATTCACATGCACCGGAGTCGTGACAG
AATCCGAGACCTACACAAACTTCTTTGGCTACGTGACCACCACCTTCAAGAGGAAGCACTTCAGACCTAC
CCCCGAGAGCTGTAGAAAGGCTTACAACTGGAAGATCGCTGGCGACCCTAGATACGAAGAATCTCTGCAT
AATCCCTACCCCGATTACCATTGGCTGAGAACAGTGACCACCACAAAGGAGAGCCTCCTCATCATCTCCC
CCAGCGTGGTGGATATGGATCCCTACGACAAGTCTCTGCACTCTAGAATGTTTCCTAAAGGCAGCTGCAG
CGGCGCTTCCATCCCTAGCGTGTTCTGTTCCACCAACCACGACTATACACTGTGGATGCCCGAGGACAGC
AACTCCGGCATGAGCTGCGACATCTTCACCATGTCCAAGGGCAAGAAAGCTTCCAAGGGCGGCAAGGTGT
GTGGCTTCGTGGACGAAAGAGGACTGTACAAGTCTCTGAAGGGCGCTTGCAAACTGAAGCTCTGCGGCAT
CAGCGGACTGAGACTGCTGGACGGCAGCTGGGTGTCCATCCAGAACCACGAGGAGGTGAAATGGTGTAGC
CCTAACCAGCTCGTCAACATCCACGACTTTAACGCCGACGAGATTGAGCACCTCATCGTGGAAGAGCTCA
TCAAGGAGAGAGAGGAGTGCCTCGATGCTCTCGAGTCCATCATCACAACCAAGTCTGTGAGCTTTAGAAG
GCTGTCCCATCTGAGAAAGCTCGTGCCCGGATTCGGCAAGGCTTACACCATCATCAACAAAACACTGATG
GAGGCCGACGCCCACTACAAAAGCGTGAGAACATGGGACGAGATCATCCCTTCCAAGGGATGCCTCAAGG
TGAGGGAAAAGTGCCACCCCCCTTACAACGGCGTGTTCTTCAACGGCATCATCCTCGGCCCCGACGGCCA
AGTCCTCATTCCCGAAATGCAATCCTCTCTGCTGCATCAGCATACAGAGCTGCTCGAGTCCTCCGTGATC
CCTCTGATTCACCCTCTCGCCGATCCCAGCACCATCTTTAGAGGAGATGACGAGGCTGAGGGCTTTATCG
AAGTCCATCTGCCCGACATCCAAAAGCAAGTGTCCGGCATTGATCTGGGACTGTCCGAGTGGGAGAGGTA
TCTGATCATTGGCATCAGCGCCATCATTCTGTTCATTCTGGCCATTATTTTCACAATCTGCTGTAGAAGG
TGCAAGAGGAGGAAGAAGATTAGGACCGACCACATCGAGCTCGATAGAAAAGTGAGCGTGACCAGCCAAT
CCGGAAAGTCCATCCCCAGCTGGGAGTCCTACAAATCTAGACAAGGCCATAGCAGAAGCTGATGTCTTCC
TGGAGCTCCAGTCATTGACTATAACGTCTCAGATCTTTTTCCCTCTGCCAAAAATTATGGGGACATCATG
AAGCCCCTTGAGCATCTGACTTCTGGCTAATAAAGGAAATTTATTTTCATTGCAATAGTGTGTTGGAATT
TTTTGTGTCTCTCACTCGGAAGGACATATGGGAGGGCAAATCATTTAAAACATCAGAATGAGTATTTGGT
TTAGAGTTTGGCAACATATGCCCATATGCTGGCTGCCATGAACAAAGGTTGGCTATAAAGAGGTCATCAG
TATATGAAACAGCCCCCTGCTGTCCATTCCTTATTCCATAGAAAAGCCTTGACTTGAGGTTAGATTTTTT
TTATATTTTGTTTTGTGTTATTTTTTTCTTTAACATCCCTAAAATTTTCCTTACATGTTTTACTAGCCAG
ATTTTTCCTCCTCTCCTGACTACTCCCAGTCATAGCTGTCCCTCTTCTCTTATGGAGATCCCTCGACGGA
TCGGCCGCAATTCGTAATCATGTCATAGCTGTTTCCTGTGTGAAATTGTTATCCGCTCACAATTCCACAC
AACATACGAGCCGGAAGCATAAAGTGTAAAGCCTGGGGTGCCTAATGAGTGAGCTAACTCACATTAATTG
CGTTGCGCTCACTGCCCGCTTTCCAGTCGGGAAACCTGTCGTGCCAGCTGCATTAATGAATCGGCCAACG
CGCGGGGAGAGGCGGTTTGCGTATTGGGCGCTCTTCCGCTTCCTCGCTCACTGACTCGCTGCGCTCGGTC
GTTCGGCTGCGGCGAGCGGTATCAGCTCACTCAAAGGCGGTAATACGGTTATCCACAGAATCAGGGGATA
ACGCAGGAAAGAACATGTGAGCAAAAGGCCAGCAAAAGGCCAGGAACCGTAAAAAGGCCGCGTTGCTGGC
GTTTTTCCATAGGCTCCGCCCCCCTGACGAGCATCACAAAAATCGACGCTCAAGTCAGAGGTGGCGAAAC
CCGACAGGACTATAAAGATACCAGGCGTTTCCCCCTGGAAGCTCCCTCGTGCGCTCTCCTGTTCCGACCC
TGCCGCTTACCGGATACCTGTCCGCCTTTCTCCCTTCGGGAAGCGTGGCGCTTTCTCATAGCTCACGCTG
TAGGTATCTCAGTTCGGTGTAGGTCGTTCGCTCCAAGCTGGGCTGTGTGCACGAACCCCCCGTTCAGCCC
GACCGCTGCGCCTTATCCGGTAACTATCGTCTTGAGTCCAACCCGGTAAGACACGACTTATCGCCACTGG
CAGCAGCCACTGGTAACAGGATTAGCAGAGCGAGGTATGTAGGCGGTGCTACAGAGTTCTTGAAGTGGTG
GCCTAACTACGGCTACACTAGAAGAACAGTATTTGGTATCTGCGCTCTGCTGAAGCCAGTTACCTTCGGA
AAAAGAGTTGGTAGCTCTTGATCCGGCAAACAAACCACCGCTGGTAGCGGTGGTTTTTTTGTTTGCAAGC
AGCAGATTACGCGCAGAAAAAAAGGATCTCAAGAAGATCCTTTGATCTTTTCTACGGGGTCTGACGCTCA
GTGGAACGAAAACTCACGTTAAGGGATTTTGGTCATGAGATTATCAAAAAGGATCTTCACCTAGATCCTT
TTAAATTAAAAATGAAGTTTTAAATCAATCTAAAGTATATATGAGTAAACTTGGTCTGACAGTTACCAAT
GCTTAATCAGTGAGGCACCTATCTCAGCGATCTGTCTATTTCGTTCATCCATAGTTGCCTGACTCCCCGT
CGTGTAGATAACTACGATACGGGAGGGCTTACCATCTGGCCCCAGTGCTGCAATGATACCGCGAGACCCA
CGCTCACCGGCACCAGATTTATCAGCAATAAACCAGCCAGCCGGAAGGGCCGAGCGCAGAAGTGGTCCTG
CAACTTTATCCGCCTCCATCCAGTCTATTAATTGTTGCCGGGAAGCTAGAGTAAGTAGTTCGCCAGTTAA
TAGTTTGCGCAACGTTGTTGCCATTGCTACAGGCATCGTGGTGTCACGCTCGTCGTTTGGTATGGCTTCA
TTCAGCTCCGGTTCCCAACGATCAAGGCGAGTTACATGATCCCCCATGTTGTGCAAAAAAGCGGTTAGCT
CCTTCGGTCCTCCGATCGTTGTCAGAAGTAAGTTGGCCGCAGTGTTATCACTCATGGTTATGGCAGCACT
GCATAATTCTCTTACTGTCATGCCATCCGTAAGATGCTTTTCTGTGACTGGTGAGTACTCAACCAAGTCA
TTCTGAGAATAGTGTATGCGGCGACCGAGTTGCTCTTGCCCGGCGTCAATACGGGATAATACCGCGCCAC
ATAGCAGAACTTTAAAAGTGCTCATCATTGGAAAACGTTCTTCGGGGCGAAAACTCTCAAGGATCTTACC
GCTGTTGAGATCCAGTTCGATGTAACCCACTCGTGCACCCAACTGATCTTCAGCATCTTTTACTTTCACC
AGCGTTTCTGGGTGAGCAAAAACAGGAAGGCAAAATGCCGCAAAAAAGGGAATAAGGGCGACACGGAAAT
GTTGAATACTCATACTCTTCCTTTTTCAATATTATTGAAGCATTTATCAGGGTTATTGTCTCATGAGCGG
ATACATATTTGAATGTATTTAGAAAAATAAACAAATAGGGGTTCCGCGCACATTTCCCCGAAAAGTGCCA
CCTAAATTGTAAGCGTTAATATTTTGTTAAAATTCGCGTTAAATTTTTGTTAAATCAGCTCATTTTTTAA
CCAATAGGCCGAAATCGGCAAAATCCCTTATAAATCAAAAGAATAGACCGAGATAGGGT
[37 nt withheld, positions 5800-5836]
AAAGAACGTGGACTCCAACGTCAAAGG
[49 nt withheld, positions 5864-5912]
T
[91 nt withheld, positions 5914-6004]
G
[124 nt withheld, positions 6006-6129]
CCCATTCGCCATTCAGGCTGCGCAACTGTTGGGAAGGGCGATCGGTGCGGGCCTCTTCGCTATTACGCCA
GCTGGCGAAAGGGGGATGTGCTGCAAGGCGATTAAGTTGGGTAACGCCAGGGTTTTCCCAGTCACGACGT
TGTAAAACGACGGCCAGTGAGCGCGCGTAATACGACTCACTATAGGGCGAATTGGAGCTCCACCGCGGTG
Features (pLannotate 1.2.2; 16 found; start..end, strand, type, name):
     97..476     +  enhancer       CMV enhancer: human cytomegalovirus immediate early enhancer
    477..680     +  promoter       CMV promoter: human cytomegalovirus (CMV) immediate early promoter
    792..1364    +  intron         β-globin intron: intron from rabbit β-globin gene
   1425..2999    +  CDS            G: GLYCO_ABLVB - Experimental evidence at protein level: Swiss-Prot protein existence level 1. Attaches the virus to host cellular receptor, inducing endocytosis of the virion. In the endosome, the acidic pH induces conformational changes in the glycoprotein trimer, which trigger fusion between virus and cell membrane. There is convincing in vitro evidence that the muscular form of the nicotinic acetylcholine receptor (nAChR), the neuronal cell adhesion molecule (NCAM), and the p75 neurotrophin receptor (p75NTR) bind glycoprotein and thereby facilitate rabies virus entry into cells (By similarity
   3109..3164    +  polyA_signal   β-globin poly(A) signal: rabbit β-globin polyadenylation signal (Gil and Proudfoot, 1987)
   3546..3562    -  protein_bind   lac operator: The lac repressor binds to the lac operator to inhibit transcription in E. coli. This inhibition can be relieved by adding lactose or isopropyl-β-D-thiogalactopyranoside (IPTG). lac repressor encoded by lacI
   3570..3600    -  promoter       lac promoter: promoter for the E. coli lac operon
   3615..3636    -  protein_bind   CAP binding site: CAP binding activates transcription in the presence of cAMP. E. coli catabolite activator protein
   3649..3741    -  CDS            lacI (fragment): lac repressor; lacI; The lac repressor binds to the lac operator to inhibit transcription in E. coli. This inhibition can be relieved by adding lactose or isopropyl-β-D-thiogalactopyranoside (IPTG).
   3924..4512    -  rep_origin     ori: high-copy-number ColE1/pMB1/pBR322/pUC origin of replication
   4683..5543    -  CDS            AmpR: β-lactamase; bla; confers resistance to ampicillin, carbenicillin, and related antibiotics
   5544..5648    -  promoter       AmpR promoter: bla
   5701..6129    -  rep_origin     f1 ori (sequence partly withheld): f1 bacteriophage origin of replication; arrow indicates direction of (+) strand synthesis
   6134..6289    -  CDS            lacZα (fragment): LacZα fragment of β-galactosidase; lacZ fragment
   6297..6315    +  promoter       T7 promoter: promoter for bacteriophage T7 RNA polymerase
   6324..14      +  misc_feature   MCS (fragment) (across the origin): pBluescript multiple cloning site
