[The description below was written by a language model from this plasmid's Addgene catalogue record and pLannotate feature annotations shown in this document.]
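Description:
pHCMV_ABLV_G is a mammalian expression plasmid built on the pHCMV backbone that produces the glycoprotein (G) of Australian bat lyssavirus in transfected cells. It is maintained in E. coli as a high-copy plasmid through a ColE1/pUC-type origin and is selected with ampicillin via the β-lactamase gene and its native promoter. The backbone also retains cloning-vector remnants: an f1 phage origin, a T7 promoter, fragments of lacZα and lacI, the lac promoter/operator with its CAP site, and part of a pBluescript-type multiple cloning site. None of these contribute to expression in mammalian cells.

The expression cassette begins with the human cytomegalovirus immediate-early enhancer and promoter, followed by a rabbit β-globin intron, which typically improves mRNA processing and expression. Next comes the 1,575 bp ABLV G open reading frame, and a rabbit β-globin polyadenylation signal terminates the transcript. The coding sequence was synthesized with mammalian codon optimization and inserted between EcoRI and BglII sites, both of which remain intact. No epitope tag, reporter or mammalian selection marker is annotated, so the plasmid appears suited to transient expression.

Lyssavirus G is the envelope protein that binds host cell receptors and, after endocytosis, drives low-pH-triggered fusion of the viral and cellular membranes. The stated purpose is simply mammalian expression of this protein. The associated publication concerns cell type-specific delivery through modular envelope design, which suggests use as an envelope plasmid for pseudotyping viral or virus-like particles, although the record does not describe this application explicitly.
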