Addgene plasmid #207254: pHCMV_ABLV_G
Purpose: Mammalian expression of Australian bat lyssavirus G protein
Depositing lab: Feng Zhang. Publication: Cell type-specific delivery by modular envelope design. Strebinger D, Frangieh CJ, Friedrich MJ, Faure G, Macrae RK, Zhang F. Nat Commun. 2023 Aug 23;14(1):5141. doi: 10.1038/s41467-023-40788-8. PubMed 37612276.
Backbone
  Vector backbone: pHCMV
  Backbone manufacturer: Clontech
  Backbone size w/o insert (bp): 4764
  Vector type: Mammalian Expression
Growth in bacteria
  Bacterial resistance: Ampicillin, 100 μg/mL
  Growth temperature: 37°C
  Growth strain: NEB Stable
  Copy number: High Copy
Gene/Insert
  Gene/Insert name: ABLV_G
  Species: Australian bat lyssavirus
  Insert size (bp): 1575
  Mutation: mammalian codon optimization
  Promoter: CMV promoter
  Cloning method: Restriction Enzyme; 5′ cloning site EcoRI (not destroyed); 3′ cloning site BglII (not destroyed)
Resource information
  A portion of this plasmid was derived from a plasmid made by: synthesis
Terms and licenses: Academic/Nonprofit Terms; Industry Terms: Not Available to Industry
How to cite: pHCMV_ABLV_G was a gift from Feng Zhang (Addgene plasmid # 207254 ; http://n2t.net/addgene:207254 ; RRID:Addgene_207254)
